Addgene plasmid #67725: pfMDH_D230A
Purpose: Expresses D230A mutant of mannitol 2-dehydrogenase from Pseudomonas fluorescens, codon optimized for expression in E. coli
Depositing lab: Justin Siegel. Depositing organization: University of California, Davis. Publication: Quantitative functional characterization of conserved molecular interactions in the active site of mannitol 2-dehydrogenase. Lucas JE, Siegel JB. Protein Sci. 2015 Jun;24(6):936-45. doi: 10.1002/pro.2669. Epub 2015 Apr 2. PubMed 25752240.
Backbone
  Vector backbone: pET29b(+)
  Backbone manufacturer: Novagen
  Backbone size w/o insert (bp): 5232
  Total vector size (bp): 6714
  Vector type: Bacterial Expression
Growth in bacteria
  Bacterial resistance: Kanamycin, 50 μg/mL
  Growth temperature: 37°C
  Growth strain: DH10B
  Copy number: High Copy
Gene/Insert
  Gene/Insert name: Mannitol 2-Dehydrogenase from Pseudomonas fluorescens (alt names: pfMDH; mtlD)
  Species: Pseudomonas fluorescens
  Insert size (bp): 1485
  Mutation: Changed aspartate 230 to alanine
  GenBank ID: AAC04472.1
  Promoter: T7
  Tag / fusion protein: 6x-His tag (C terminal on backbone)
  Cloning method: Gibson Cloning
  Sequencing primers: 5′ T7; 3′ T7term
Terms and licenses: Academic/Nonprofit Terms; Industry Terms: Not Available to Industry
How to cite: pfMDH_D230A was a gift from Justin Siegel (Addgene plasmid # 67725 ; http://n2t.net/addgene:67725 ; RRID:Addgene_67725)
