[The description below was written by a language model from this plasmid's Addgene catalogue record.]
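Description:
pfMDH_D230A is a bacterial expression plasmid built on the Novagen pET29b(+) backbone, carrying a point mutant of mannitol 2-dehydrogenase (pfMDH, also called mtlD) from Pseudomonas fluorescens. The roughly 1.5 kb coding sequence was codon optimized for E. coli and inserted by Gibson assembly, giving a total construct of about 6.7 kb. The plasmid is selected with kanamycin, is listed as high copy, and is maintained in a cloning strain (DH10B) that does not supply T7 RNA polymerase. No feature table accompanies the record, so the origin of replication and other backbone elements are not itemised beyond what the pET29b(+) designation implies.

Expression is driven by the T7 promoter, so protein production requires a host that provides T7 RNA polymerase, as is usual for pET-series vectors. The use of T7 and T7 terminator sequencing primers indicates that the open reading frame sits between the standard T7 promoter and terminator regions. The enzyme is fused to a C-terminal 6x-His tag contributed by the backbone, which allows purification by immobilised metal affinity chromatography.

The defining feature is the substitution of aspartate 230 with alanine, which removes the acidic side chain at that position. According to the associated study, the construct belongs to work that quantitatively characterised conserved molecular interactions in the active site of mannitol 2-dehydrogenase. Its typical use is therefore recombinant production and purification of the D230A variant, so that its functional properties can be compared with the wild-type enzyme and other active-site mutants.
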