>Addgene plasmid #67725 | pfMDH_D230A | addgene partial sequence | sequence record 123750 | pBRrevBam 5'-GGTGATGTCGGCGATATAGG-3'
TGGCGCCGGTGATGCCGGCCACGATGCGTCCGGCGTAGAGGATCGAGATCGATCTCGATCCCGCGAAATT
AATACGACTCACTATAGGGGAATTGTGAGCGGATAACAATTCCCCTCTAGAAATAATTTTGTTTAACTTT
AAGAAGGAGATATACATATGAAACTGAACAAACAGAATCTGACCCAGCTGGCACCGGAAGTTAAACTGCC
TGCATATACCCTGGCAGATACCCGTCAGGGTATTGCACATATTGGTGTTGGTGGTTTTCATCGTGCACAT
CAGGCATATTATACCGATGCACTGATGAATACAGGTGAAGGTCTGGATTGGAGCATTTGCGGTGTTGGTC
TGCGTAGCGAAGATCGTAAAGCACGTGATGATCTGGCAGGTCAGGATTACCTGTTTACCCTGTATGAACT
GGGCGATACCGATGATACCGAAGTTCGTGTTATTGGTAGCATTAGCGATATGCTGCTGGCAGAAGATAGC
GCACAGGCACTGATTGATAAACTGGCAAGTCCGGAAATTCGTATTGTTAGCCTGACCATTACCGAAGGTG
GTTATTGTATTGATGATAGCAACGGTGAATTTATGGCACATCTGCCGCAGATTCAGCACGATCTGGCACA
TCCGAGCAGCCCGAAAACCGTTTTTGGTTTTATTTGTGCAGCACTGACACAGCGTCGTGCAGCAGGTATT
CCGGCATTTACCGTTATGAGCTGTGATAACCTGCCGCATAATGGTGCAGTTACCCGTAAAGCCCTGCTGG
CATTTGCAGCCCTGCATAATGCAGAACTGCATGATTGGATTAAAGCCCATGTTAGCTTTCCGAATGCAAT
GGTTGCGCGTATTACCCCGATGACCAGCACCGCACATCGTCTGCAACTGCATGACGAACATGGTATTGAT
GATGCATGGCCTGTTGTTTGTGAACCGTTTGTTCAGTGGGTTCTGGAAGATAAATTTGTTAATGGTCGTC
CGGCATGGGAAAAAGTTGGTGTTCAGTTTACCGATGATGTTACCCCGTATGAAGAAATGAAAATTGGTCT
GCTGAATGGTAGCCATCTGGCACTGACCTATCTGGGTTTTCTGAAAGGTTATCGTTTT
