>Addgene plasmid #67725 | pfMDH_D230A | addgene partial sequence | sequence record 123753 | T7term 5'-GCTAGTTATTGCTCAGCGG-3'
AGCCGGATCTCAGTGGTGGTGGTGGTGGTGCTCGAGGCTACCAACAGGTTTTTTCAGCAGATGTTTCAGG
GTGGTGGTAACACCATTATCACGCAGGCTACCATAACAACGTTCAAATGCGGCAACAAATTCCGGACTAT
TCGGAATTGCGGTGCCAAAAATTTCTTCAACTGCCAGCAGACGCTGGCTAATCAGTGCATCATCTGAAAC
CAGACCCTGACAAAATTCTGCACGCGGATCAGGAATGGTATAGCTCACACCATTTTCATCAACGCCTTTC
AGATACAGTGCCCATGCTGCAACAACCAGTGCTGCACGTTCGGTTTCACGACCATCTGCAATCAGACGAT
TAATTGTCGGAACGGTAAATTTAGGAAATTTGCTGCTACCATCACTACAAACACGTTCCAGCTGATCTGC
AATTGCCTGATTGCTAAAACGATCAACCAGGGTCTGTTTATAATCGGTCAGATCAATACCCGGAACCGGA
GCCAGATTCGGGGTCACATCCAGATCCATATATGCACGCATATAGGCAACAAACA
